Addgene plasmid #158094: ND4 left TALE–G1397 DddAtox N
Purpose: expresses the right-side ND4 TALE–DddAtox half in mammalian cells
Depositing lab: David Liu. Depositing organization: Broad Institute. Publication: A bacterial cytidine deaminase toxin enables CRISPR-free mitochondrial base editing. Mok BY, de Moraes MH, Zeng J, Bosch DE, Kotrys AV, Raguram A, Hsu F, Radey MC, Peterson SB, Mootha VK, Mougous JD, Liu DR. Nature. 2020 Jul 8. pii: 10.1038/s41586-020-2477-4. doi: 10.1038/s41586-020-2477-4. PubMed 32641830.
Backbone
  Vector backbone: pCMV
  Vector type: Mammalian Expression
Growth in bacteria
  Bacterial resistance: Ampicillin, 100 μg/mL
  Growth temperature: 37°C
  Growth strain: DH5alpha
  Copy number: High Copy
Gene/Insert
  Gene/Insert name: SOD2 MTS–3xHA–ND4 left TALE–G1397 DddAtox-N–1xUGI
  Mutation: WT
  Cloning method: Gibson Cloning
  Sequencing primers: 5′ Unknown
Terms and licenses: Academic/Nonprofit Terms; Industry Terms: Not Available to Industry
How to cite: ND4 left TALE–G1397 DddAtox N was a gift from David Liu (Addgene plasmid # 158094 ; http://n2t.net/addgene:158094 ; RRID:Addgene_158094)
