[The description below was written by a language model from this plasmid's Addgene catalogue record and pLannotate feature annotations shown in this document.]
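Description:
ND4 left TALE–G1397 DddAtox N is a 7.9 kb mammalian expression plasmid on a pCMV backbone that encodes one half of a split, TALE-directed mitochondrial cytosine base editor (DdCBE). It is propagated in E. coli through a high-copy ColE1/pUC-type origin with ampicillin selection (AmpR under its own bla promoter), and it also carries an f1 origin. A second cassette, driven by the SV40 early promoter and the bacterial EM7 promoter and ending in an SV40 poly(A) signal, encodes blasticidin S deaminase, which could allow blasticidin selection. The short bleomycin-resistance fragments annotated next to it appear to be backbone remnants.

The payload is a single fusion reading frame transcribed from the CMV immediate-early enhancer/promoter, with a T7 promoter just upstream of the coding region. According to the insert name, it consists of the SOD2 mitochondrial targeting sequence, a 3xHA epitope tag, a TALE array directed at the left half-site in the mitochondrial ND4 gene, the N-terminal half of the DddA deaminase toxin domain split at G1397, and one copy of the uracil glycosylase inhibitor UGI. The feature table supports this order. It shows a SOD2 fragment, Xanthomonas TAL-effector fragments flanking the unannotated repeat region, a dddA fragment and then UGI, although the HA tag is not annotated. The split DddA half is inactive alone. Deaminase activity on double-stranded DNA is reconstituted only when the partner TALE carrying the complementary C-terminal half binds the adjacent site. UGI then protects the resulting uracil from excision, favouring C•G-to-T•A conversion without CRISPR components.

The catalogue purpose line calls this the right-side half, whereas the plasmid and insert names say left TALE, and the record does not resolve this discrepancy.
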