Features (pLannotate 1.2.2; 25 found; start..end, strand, type, name):
     28..80      -  misc_feature   bom (fragment): basis of mobility region from pBR322
    235..614     +  enhancer       CMV enhancer: human cytomegalovirus immediate early enhancer
    615..818     +  promoter       CMV promoter: human cytomegalovirus (CMV) immediate early promoter
    814..847     +  LTR            5' LTR (truncated) (fragment): truncated 5' long terminal repeat (LTR) from HIV-1
    863..881     +  promoter       T7 promoter: promoter for bacteriophage T7 RNA polymerase
    910..1008    +  CDS            SOD2 (fragment): SODM_HUMAN - Experimental evidence at protein level: Swiss-Prot protein existence level 1. Destroys superoxide anion radicals which are normally produced within the cells and which are toxic to biological systems. From Homo sapiens (Human).
   1096..1602    +  CDS            avrXa10 (fragment): AVX10_XANOO - Experimental evidence at protein level: Swiss-Prot protein existence level 1. Avirulence protein. Induces the hypersensitive response (HR)in rice plants carrying the resistance gene Xa10. Activity depends on the presence of the core repeat domains; replacement with repeat domains from other proteins (AvrBs3 of X.euvesicatoria (AC P14727) or AvrXa7 of this organism) does not elicit the HR. Probably acts as a transcription factor in its host plant (rice) to induce plant resistance or disease. From Xanthomonas oryzae pv. oryzae.
   3199..3312    +  CDS            avrBs3 (fragment): AVRB3_XANEU - Experimental evidence at protein level: Swiss-Prot protein existence level 1. Avirulence protein. Acts as a transcription factor in C.annuum plants. In susceptible plants lacking the Bs3 resistance gene induces expression of a number of genes, including genes homologous to a family of auxin-induced genes, alpha-expansin genes, pectate lyase, anthocyanidin glucoside rhamnosyl transferase and at least one transcription factor, UPA20. Their expression leads to plant hypertrophy in mesophyll cells, probably mainly mediated by UPA20 (PubMed:17962565). In resistant plants induces the h
   3313..3648    +  CDS            dddA (fragment): DDDA_BURC1 - Experimental evidence at protein level: Swiss-Prot protein existence level 1. Toxic component of a toxin-immunity protein module, which functions as a cellular contact-dependent growth inhibition (CDI) system. CDI modules allow bacteria to communicate with and inhibit the growth of closely related neighboring bacteria in a contact-dependent fashion. Bacteria that have this module inhibit or kill bacteria without it, giving them a growth advantage. Probably specifically inhibited by cognate immunity protein DddI (Probable). The C-terminal 163 residue fragment has double-stranded DN
   3658..3906    +  CDS            UGI: UNGI_BPPB2 - Experimental evidence at protein level: Swiss-Prot protein existence level 1. This protein binds specifically and reversibly to the host uracil-DNA glycosylase, preventing removal of uracil residues from PBS2 DNA by the host uracil-excision repair system. From Bacillus phage PBS2 (Bacteriophage PBS2).
   4118..4139    +  promoter       SV40 promoter (fragment): SV40 enhancer and early promoter
   4160..4588    +  rep_origin     f1 ori (sequence partly withheld): f1 bacteriophage origin of replication; arrow indicates direction of (+) strand synthesis
   4602..4931    +  promoter       SV40 promoter: SV40 enhancer and early promoter
   4979..5026    +  promoter       EM7 promoter: synthetic bacterial promoter&nbsp
   5045..5443    +  CDS            BSD: blasticidin S deaminase; Aspergillus terreus BSD; confers resistance to blasticidin
   5444..5471    +  CDS            BleoR (fragment): antibiotic-binding protein; Sh ble from Streptoalloteichus hindustanus; confers resistance to bleomycin, phleomycin, and Zeocin™
   5481..5606    +  CDS            ble (fragment): BLE_KLEPN - Experimental evidence at protein level: Swiss-Prot protein existence level 1. Binding protein with a strong affinity to the bleomycin family of antibiotics. Binds to CL990; an antimitotic-antibiotic compound. From Klebsiella pneumoniae.
   5601..5722    +  polyA_signal   SV40 poly(A) signal: SV40 polyadenylation signal
   5795..5811    -  protein_bind   lac operator: The lac repressor binds to the lac operator to inhibit transcription in E. coli. This inhibition can be relieved by adding lactose or isopropyl-β-D-thiogalactopyranoside (IPTG). lac repressor encoded by lacI
   5819..5849    -  promoter       lac promoter: promoter for the E. coli lac operon
   5864..5885    -  protein_bind   CAP binding site: CAP binding activates transcription in the presence of cAMP. E. coli catabolite activator protein
   5898..5990    -  CDS            lacI (fragment): lac repressor; lacI; The lac repressor binds to the lac operator to inhibit transcription in E. coli. This inhibition can be relieved by adding lactose or isopropyl-β-D-thiogalactopyranoside (IPTG).
   6173..6761    -  rep_origin     ori: high-copy-number ColE1/pMB1/pBR322/pUC origin of replication
   6932..7792    -  CDS            AmpR: β-lactamase; bla; confers resistance to ampicillin, carbenicillin, and related antibiotics
   7793..7897    -  promoter       AmpR promoter: bla
>Addgene plasmid #158094 | ND4 left TALE–G1397 DddAtox N | addgene full sequence | sequence record 308097 | Addgene NGS Result
GACGGATCGGGAGATCTCCCGATCCCCTATGGTGCACTCTCAGTACAATCTGCTCTGATGCCGCATAGTT
AAGCCAGTATCTGCTCCCTGCTTGTGTGTTGGAGGTCGCTGAGTAGTGCGCGAGCAAAATTTAAGCTACA
ACAAGGCAAGGCTTGACCGACAATTGCATGAAGAATCTGCTTAGGGTTAGGCGTTTTGCGCTGCTTCGCG
ATGTACGGGCCAGATATACGCGTTGACATTGATTATTGACTAGTTATTAATAGTAATCAATTACGGGGTC
ATTAGTTCATAGCCCATATATGGAGTTCCGCGTTACATAACTTACGGTAAATGGCCCGCCTGGCTGACCG
CCCAACGACCCCCGCCCATTGACGTCAATAATGACGTATGTTCCCATAGTAACGCCAATAGGGACTTTCC
ATTGACGTCAATGGGTGGAGTATTTACGGTAAACTGCCCACTTGGCAGTACATCAAGTGTATCATATGCC
AAGTACGCCCCCTATTGACGTCAATGACGGTAAATGGCCCGCCTGGCATTATGCCCAGTACATGACCTTA
TGGGACTTTCCTACTTGGCAGTACATCTACGTATTAGTCATCGCTATTACCATGGTGATGCGGTTTTGGC
AGTACATCAATGGGCGTGGATAGCGGTTTGACTCACGGGGATTTCCAAGTCTCCACCCCATTGACGTCAA
TGGGAGTTTGTTTTGGCACCAAAATCAACGGGACTTTCCAAAATGTCGTAACAACTCCGCCCCATTGACG
CAAATGGGCGGTAGGCGTGTACAGTGGGAGGTCTATATAAGCAGAGCTCTCTGGCTAACTAGAGAACCCA
CTGCTTACTGGCTTATCGAAATTAATACGACTCACTATAGGGAGACCCAAGCTGGCTAGCACCATGGCCC
TGTCCCGTGCGGTTTGTGGCACCTCCCGTCAACTGGCTCCGGTTCTGGGTTATCTGGGTTCCCGTCAAAA
ACACTCCCTGCCGGACTACCCGTATGATGTTCCGGATTACGCTGGCTACCCATACGACGTCCCAGACTAC
GCTGGCTACCCATACGACGTCCCAGACTACGCTATGGACATCGCGGATCTGCGTACCCTGGGTTACAGCC
AGCAGCAGCAGGAGAAGATCAAGCCGAAGGTGCGCAGCACCGTGGCTCAGCACCACGAAGCCCTGGTGGG
CCACGGTTTCACCCACGCTCACATCGTGGCCCTGAGCCAGCACCCAGCCGCGCTGGGCACCGTGGCCGTG
AAATATCAGGACATGATTGCTGCCCTGCCAGAGGCCACCCATGAAGCTATTGTGGGCGTGGGCAAGCAGT
GGAGCGGTGCTCGTGCGCTGGAGGCGCTGCTGACCGTGGCTGGTGAACTGCGTGGTCCGCCGCTGCAGCT
GGATACCGGTCAGCTGCTGAAAATCGCGAAACGTGGCGGTGTGACCGCGGTGGAAGCCGTGCATGCTTGG
CGTAATGCTCTGACCGGTGCGCCGCTGAACCTGACCCCGGAACAGGTGGTGGCAATCGCAAGCAATAATG
GTGGTAAACAGGCTCTGGAAACCGTGCAAGCTCTGCTGCCAGTTCTGTGCCAGGCTCATGGTCTGACCCC
GCAGCAGGTGGTGGCTATTGCCAGCCATGATGGCGGCAAGCAGGCCCTGGAGACCGTGCAGCGTCTGCTG
CCGGTGCTGTGCCAGGCCCATGGCCTGACCCCGCAGCAAGTTGTGGCTATTGCCAGCAACGGCGGTGGCA
AACAGGCTCTGGAGACCGTGCAGCGCCTGTTACCGGTGCTGTGCCAAGCCCATGGTCTGACCCCGGAGCA
GGTGGTGGCGATCGCTAGCAACATTGGTGGCAAGCAGGCCCTGGAAACCGTGCAGGCGCTGTTGCCGGTG
CTGTGCCAAGCCCATGGGCTGACCCCGGAACAAGTTGTTGCCATTGCCAGCAACAATGGTGGCAAACAGG
CTCTGGAAACTGTGCAGGCCCTGCTTCCGGTGCTGTGCCAGGCCCATGGATTAACCCCGGAACAAGTTGT
GGCTATTGCGAGCAATGGCGGCGGCAAGCAGGCGCTGGAAACCGTGCAGGCTCTGTTACCGGTGCTGTGC
CAGGCGCATGGCCTGACCCCGGAGCAAGTGGTGGCCATCGCTAGCAACATTGGCGGTAAACAGGCGCTGG
AGACCGTTCAGCGTCTGTTACCGGTGCTGTGCCAGGCACATGGCCTTACCCCGGAACAAGTTGTGGCCAT
TGCCAGCAACATCGGCGGCAAGCAGGCCCTGGAAACGGTGCAGGCGCTGCTCCCGGTGCTGTGCCAGGCC
CATGGGTTAACCCCGGAACAAGTGGTTGCTATTGCTAGCCATGATGGCGGTAAACAGGCCCTGGAGACCG
TTCAGCGCCTGCTACCGGTGCTGTGCCAGGCCCATGGTTTAACCCCGGAACAGGTTGTTGCGATTGCTAG
CCACGATGGCGGCAAGCAGGCTCTGGAGACCGTTCAGGCCCTGCTCCCGGTGCTGTGCCAGGCCCATGGG
CTTACCCCGGAGCAAGTTGTTGCTATTGCCTCCAATATTGGCGGTAAACAGGCGCTGGAAACCGTTCAGG
CTCTGCTTCCGGTGCTGTGCCAGGCTCATGGCCTCACCCCGGAACAAGTTGTGGCGATTGCGTCCCATGA
TGGCGGCAAGCAGGCCCTGGAAACTGTGCAGGCGCTGCTACCGGTGCTGTGCCAGGCCCATGGGCTAACC
CCGGAACAGGTGGTTGCGATTGCTAGCAACAACGGCGGTAAACAGGCTCTGGAGACTGTTCAGCGTCTGC
TTCCGGTGCTGTGCCAGGCTCATGGGCTGACCCCGCAGCAAGTGGTTGCTATTGCCAGCAATGGCGGTGG
CAAGCAGGCGCTGGAGACTGTTCAGCGCCTGCTCCCGGTGCTGTGCCAGGCTCATGGTTTAACCCCGGAG
CAGGTTGTGGCGATCGCCAGCAATGGTGGCGGTAAACAGGCTCTGGAAACGGTGCAGGCCCTGCTCCCGG
TGCTGTGCCAGGCTCATGGACTGACCCCGGAGCAAGTTGTTGCCATTGCGTCCCACGACGGCGGCAAGCA
GGCGCTGGAGACGGTGCAGGCTCTGCTCCCGGTGCTGTGCCAGGCTCACGGTCTGACCCCGCAACAGGTG
GTGGCAATCGCAAGCAACGGTGGTGGTCGTCCGGCACTGGAGAGCATTGTGGCGCAGCTGAGCCGTCCAG
ACCCGGCCCTGGCGGCTCTGACCAACGATCACCTGGTGGCGCTGGCTTGCCTGGGCGGTCGTCCGGCCCT
GGATGCGGTGAAGAAAGGCCTGGGTGGATCCGGCAGCTACGCCCTGGGTCCGTATCAGATTAGCGCCCCG
CAGCTGCCAGCTTACAATGGTCAGACCGTGGGTACCTTCTACTATGTGAACGACGCGGGCGGTCTGGAGA
GCAAGGTGTTTAGCAGCGGCGGTCCAACCCCGTACCCAAACTATGCCAATGCCGGTCATGTGGAGGGTCA
GAGCGCCCTGTTCATGCGTGATAACGGCATCAGCGAGGGTCTGGTGTTCCACAACAACCCGGAAGGCACC
TGCGGTTTTTGCGTGAACATGACCGAGACCCTGCTGCCGGAAAACGCGAAAATGACCGTGGTGCCGCCGG
AAGGTTCTGGCGGCTCAACTAATCTGAGCGACATCATTGAGAAGGAGACTGGGAAACAGCTGGTCATTCA
GGAGTCCATCCTGATGCTGCCTGAGGAGGTGGAGGAAGTGATCGGCAACAAGCCAGAGTCTGACATCCTG
GTGCACACCGCCTACGACGAGTCCACAGATGAGAATGTGATGCTGCTGACCTCTGACGCCCCCGAGTATA
AGCCTTGGGCCCTGGTCATCCAGGATTCTAACGGCGAGAATAAGATCAAGATGCTGTGATAAACCACGAT
CGTTATGCTGATCATACCCTAATGATCCCAGCAAGATAATGTCCTGTCTTCTAAGATGTGCATCAAGCCT
GGTACATACTGAAAACCCTATAAGGTCCTGGATAATTTTTGTTTGATTATTCATTGAAGAAACATTTATT
TTCCAATTGTGTGAAGTTTTTGACTGTTAATAAAAGAATCTGTCAACCATCAAACTTCTGAGGCGGAAAG
AACCAGCTGGGGCTCTAGGGGGTATCCCC
[124 nt withheld, positions 4160-4283]
C
[91 nt withheld, positions 4285-4375]
A
[49 nt withheld, positions 4377-4425]
CCTTTGACGTTGGAGTCCACGTTCTTT
[37 nt withheld, positions 4453-4489]
ACCCTATCTCGGTCTATTCTTTTGATTTATAAGGGATTTTGCCGATTTCGGCCTATTGGTTAAAAAATGA
GCTGATTTAACAAAAATTTAACGCGAATTAATTCTGTGGAATGTGTGTCAGTTAGGGTGTGGAAAGTCCC
CAGGCTCCCCAGCAGGCAGAAGTATGCAAAGCATGCATCTCAATTAGTCAGCAACCAGGTGTGGAAAGTC
CCCAGGCTCCCCAGCAGGCAGAAGTATGCAAAGCATGCATCTCAATTAGTCAGCAACCATAGTCCCGCCC
CTAACTCCGCCCATCCCGCCCCTAACTCCGCCCAGTTCCGCCCATTCTCCGCCCCATGGCTGACTAATTT
TTTTTATTTATGCAGAGGCCGAGGCCGCCTCTGCCTCTGAGCTATTCCAGAAGTAGTGAGGAGGCTTTTT
TGGAGGCCTAGGCTTTTGCAAAAAGCTCCCGGGAGCTTGTATATCCATTTTCGGATCTGATCAGCACGTG
TTGACAATTAATCATCGGCATAGTATATCGGCATAGTATAATACGACAAGGTGAGGAACTAAACCATGGC
CAAGCCTTTGTCTCAAGAAGAATCCACCCTCATTGAAAGAGCAACGGCTACAATCAACAGCATCCCCATC
TCTGAAGACTACAGCGTCGCCAGCGCAGCTCTCTCTAGCGACGGCCGCATCTTCACTGGTGTCAATGTAT
ATCATTTTACTGGGGGACCTTGTGCAGAACTCGTGGTGCTGGGCACTGCTGCTGCTGCGGCAGCTGGCAA
CCTGACTTGTATCGTCGCGATCGGAAATGAGAACAGGGGCATCTTGAGCCCCTGCGGACGGTGCCGACAG
GTGCTTCTCGATCTGCATCCTGGGATCAAAGCCATAGTGAAGGACAGTGATGGACAGCCGACGGCAGTTG
GGATTCGTGAATTGCTGCCCTCTGGTTATGTGTGGGAGGGCTAAGCACTTCGTGGCCGAGGAGCAGGACT
GACACGTGCTACGAGATTTCGATTCCACCGCCGCCTTCTATGAAAGGTTGGGCTTCGGAATCGTTTTCCG
GGACGCCGGCTGGATGATCCTCCAGCGCGGGGATCTCATGCTGGAGTTCTTCGCCCACCCCAACTTGTTT
ATTGCAGCTTATAATGGTTACAAATAAAGCAATAGCATCACAAATTTCACAAATAAAGCATTTTTTTCAC
TGCATTCTAGTTGTGGTTTGTCCAAACTCATCAATGTATCTTATCATGTCTGTATACCGTCGACCTCTAG
CTAGAGCTTGGCGTAATCATGGTCATAGCTGTTTCCTGTGTGAAATTGTTATCCGCTCACAATTCCACAC
AACATACGAGCCGGAAGCATAAAGTGTAAAGCCTGGGGTGCCTAATGAGTGAGCTAACTCACATTAATTG
CGTTGCGCTCACTGCCCGCTTTCCAGTCGGGAAACCTGTCGTGCCAGCTGCATTAATGAATCGGCCAACG
CGCGGGGAGAGGCGGTTTGCGTATTGGGCGCTCTTCCGCTTCCTCGCTCACTGACTCGCTGCGCTCGGTC
GTTCGGCTGCGGCGAGCGGTATCAGCTCACTCAAAGGCGGTAATACGGTTATCCACAGAATCAGGGGATA
ACGCAGGAAAGAACATGTGAGCAAAAGGCCAGCAAAAGGCCAGGAACCGTAAAAAGGCCGCGTTGCTGGC
GTTTTTCCATAGGCTCCGCCCCCCTGACGAGCATCACAAAAATCGACGCTCAAGTCAGAGGTGGCGAAAC
CCGACAGGACTATAAAGATACCAGGCGTTTCCCCCTGGAAGCTCCCTCGTGCGCTCTCCTGTTCCGACCC
TGCCGCTTACCGGATACCTGTCCGCCTTTCTCCCTTCGGGAAGCGTGGCGCTTTCTCATAGCTCACGCTG
TAGGTATCTCAGTTCGGTGTAGGTCGTTCGCTCCAAGCTGGGCTGTGTGCACGAACCCCCCGTTCAGCCC
GACCGCTGCGCCTTATCCGGTAACTATCGTCTTGAGTCCAACCCGGTAAGACACGACTTATCGCCACTGG
CAGCAGCCACTGGTAACAGGATTAGCAGAGCGAGGTATGTAGGCGGTGCTACAGAGTTCTTGAAGTGGTG
GCCTAACTACGGCTACACTAGAAGAACAGTATTTGGTATCTGCGCTCTGCTGAAGCCAGTTACCTTCGGA
AAAAGAGTTGGTAGCTCTTGATCCGGCAAACAAACCACCGCTGGTAGCGGTGGTTTTTTTGTTTGCAAGC
AGCAGATTACGCGCAGAAAAAAAGGATCTCAAGAAGATCCTTTGATCTTTTCTACGGGGTCTGACGCTCA
GTGGAACGAAAACTCACGTTAAGGGATTTTGGTCATGAGATTATCAAAAAGGATCTTCACCTAGATCCTT
TTAAATTAAAAATGAAGTTTTAAATCAATCTAAAGTATATATGAGTAAACTTGGTCTGACAGTTACCAAT
GCTTAATCAGTGAGGCACCTATCTCAGCGATCTGTCTATTTCGTTCATCCATAGTTGCCTGACTCCCCGT
CGTGTAGATAACTACGATACGGGAGGGCTTACCATCTGGCCCCAGTGCTGCAATGATACCGCGAGACCCA
CGCTCACCGGCTCCAGATTTATCAGCAATAAACCAGCCAGCCGGAAGGGCCGAGCGCAGAAGTGGTCCTG
CAACTTTATCCGCCTCCATCCAGTCTATTAATTGTTGCCGGGAAGCTAGAGTAAGTAGTTCGCCAGTTAA
TAGTTTGCGCAACGTTGTTGCCATTGCTACAGGCATCGTGGTGTCACGCTCGTCGTTTGGTATGGCTTCA
TTCAGCTCCGGTTCCCAACGATCAAGGCGAGTTACATGATCCCCCATGTTGTGCAAAAAAGCGGTTAGCT
CCTTCGGTCCTCCGATCGTTGTCAGAAGTAAGTTGGCCGCAGTGTTATCACTCATGGTTATGGCAGCACT
GCATAATTCTCTTACTGTCATGCCATCCGTAAGATGCTTTTCTGTGACTGGTGAGTACTCAACCAAGTCA
TTCTGAGAATAGTGTATGCGGCGACCGAGTTGCTCTTGCCCGGCGTCAATACGGGATAATACCGCGCCAC
ATAGCAGAACTTTAAAAGTGCTCATCATTGGAAAACGTTCTTCGGGGCGAAAACTCTCAAGGATCTTACC
GCTGTTGAGATCCAGTTCGATGTAACCCACTCGTGCACCCAACTGATCTTCAGCATCTTTTACTTTCACC
AGCGTTTCTGGGTGAGCAAAAACAGGAAGGCAAAATGCCGCAAAAAAGGGAATAAGGGCGACACGGAAAT
GTTGAATACTCATACTCTTCCTTTTTCAATATTATTGAAGCATTTATCAGGGTTATTGTCTCATGAGCGG
ATACATATTTGAATGTATTTAGAAAAATAAACAAATAGGGGTTCCGCGCACATTTCCCCGAAAAGTGCCA
CCTGACGTC
